>Addgene plasmid #23830 | pDONR223-TESK1 | depositor partial sequence | sequence record 11079 | Author sequence
ATGGCCGGGGAACGGCCCCCACTGCGGGGCCCTGGGCCCGGGCCTGGAGAGGTGCCGGGGGAGGGGCCCC
CGGGGCCGGGGGGCACGGGCGGAGGCCCGGGCCGGGGCCGCCCCTCCTCCTACCGGGCTCTCCGCAGCGC
CGTGTCTAGCCTGGCGCGTGTGGACGATTTTCACTGCGCGGAGAAGATCGGGGCCGGCTTCTTCTCTGAG
GTCTACAAGGTTCGGCACCGACAGTCAGGGCAAGTCATGGTGCTGAAGATGAACAAGCTCCCCAGTAACC
GGGGCAACACACTACGGGAAGTGCAGCTGATGAACCGGCTCAGGCACCCCAACATCCTAAGGTTCATGGG
AGTCTGTGTGCACCAGGGACAGCTGCACGCTCTTACAGAGTATATGAATGGGGGGACATTGGAACAGCTG
CTCAGCTCCCCTGAACCCCTATCCTGGCCGGTCAGGCTCCACCTGGCCCTGGACATTGCCCGAGGCCTGC
GGTACCTGCACTCCAAAGGTGTATTTCACCGCGACCTCACATCCAAGAACTGTCTAGTCCGACGGGAAGA
TCGAGGCTTCACCGCTGTCGTGGGTGACTTCGGGCTGGCCGAAAAGATTCCTGTGTATAGGGAGGGGGCA
AGGAAGGAGCCATTGGCCGTGGTGGGCTCCCCATACTGGATGGCTCCAGAGGTGTTACGGGGTGAGCTGT
ATGATGAGAAGGCTGATGTCTTTGCCTTCGGGATTGTCCTCTGTGAGCTCATCGCCCGAGTACCTGCAGA
CCCTGACTACCTACCACGCACTGAGGACTTTGGCCTGGATGTGCCTGCTTTCCGAACTCTGGTGGGGGAT
GACTGCCCACTGCCTTTCTTGCTCCTGGCCATCCACTGCTGCAACCTGGAACCCAGCACCCGTGCCCCCT
TCACCGAAATTACCCAGCACCTGGAATGGATCCTGGAGCAGCTGCCTGAGCCAGCCCCACTCACCAGGAC
CGCCCTGACACACAATCAGGGCTCTGTTGCAAGAGGGGGTCCCTCTGCCACGCTTCCCAGGCCAGATCCC
CGGCTTTCCCGAAGCCGGTCAGACCTCTTCCTGCCCCCATCACCAGAATCACCCCCCAACTGGGGGGACA
ATCTGACTCGAGTCAACCCCTTCTCACTACGGGAAGACCTCAGGGGTGGCAAGATCAAGCTCTTAGACAC
ACCCAGCAAGCCAGTCCTGCCTCTTGTGCCACCATCACCATTCCCATCCACTCAGCTGCCCTTGGTGACC
ACTCCGGAGACCCTGGTCCAGCCTGGGACACCTGCCCGCCGCTGCCGCTCACTACCCTCATCCCCCGAGC
TCCCCCGCCGTATGGAGACAGCACTGCCAGGTCCTGGCCCTCCCGCTGTGGGCCCCTCGGCTGAAGAGAA
GATGGAGTGCGAGGGCAGCAGCCCTGAGCCGGAACCTCCAGGGCCAGCGCCCCAGCTGCCTCTGGCTGTG
GCCACAGACAACTTCATCAGCACCTGTTCCTCGGCCTCCCAACCCTGGTCCCCTAGATCAGGACCCGTCC
TCAATAACAATCCCCCAGCTGTGGTGGTGAACTCCCCACAAGGCTGGGCTGGGGAGCCCTGGAACCGGGC
CCAGCATAGCCTGCCCCGGGCGGCAGCCCTGGAGCGGACAGAACCCTCGCCACCCCCTTCAGCTCCCCGG
GAGCCCGATGAGGGGCTGCCCTGTCCTGGCTGCTGCCTCGGCCCCTTCAGCTTTGGCTTCCTGTCCATGT
GCCCCCGCCCCACACCAGCTGTTGCCCGCTACCGCAACCTGAACTGTGAGGCGGGCAGTCTCCTCTGCCA
CCGAGGGCACCACGCCAAGCCACCCACACCCAGCCTGCAGCTGCCTGGGGCACGCTCTTAG
