>Addgene plasmid #23830 | pDONR223-TESK1 | addgene partial sequence | sequence record 29692 | 23830 with M13pUC-fwd
CTCGGGCCCAATAATGATTTTATTTTGACTGATAGTGACCTGTTCGTTGCAACAAATTGATGAGCAATGC
TTTTTTATAATGCCAACTTTGTACAAAAAAGTTGGCATGGCCGGGGGACGGCCCCCACTGCGGGGCCCTG
GGCCCGGGCCTGGAGAGGTGCCGGGGGAGGGGCCCCCGGGGCCGGGGGGCACGGGCGGAGGCCCGGGCCG
GGGCCGCCCCTCCTCCTACCGGGCTCTCCGCAGCGCCGTGTCTAGCCTGGCGCGTGTGGACGATTTTCAC
TGCGCGGAGAAGATCGGGGCCGGCTTCTTCTCTGAGGTCTACAAGGTTCGGCACCGACAGTCAGGGCAAG
TCATGGTGCTGAAGATGAACAAGCTCCCCAGTAACCGGGGCAACACACTACGGGAAGTGCAGCTGATGAA
CCGGCTCAGGCACCCCAACATCCTAAGGTTCATGGGAGTCTGTGTGCACCAGGGACAGCTGCACGCTCTT
ACAGAGTATATGAATGGGGGGACATTGGAACAGCTGCTCAGCTCCCCTGAACCCCTATCCTGGCCGGTCA
GGCTCCACCTGGCCCTGGACATTGCCCGAGGCCTGCGGTACCTGCACTCCAAAGGTGTATTTCACC
