[The description below was written by a language model from this plasmid's Addgene catalogue record.]
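Description:
pDONR223-TESK1 is a Gateway entry-type clone built in the pDONR223 donor backbone (Invitrogen, about 5 kb without insert) and carrying the open reading frame of human TESK1, testis-specific kinase 1. It is a bacterial cloning plasmid, maintained at high copy in standard E. coli strains and selected with spectinomycin. The record lists no feature table, so the origin of replication and the exact recombination sites flanking the insert are not documented. As a Gateway donor-derived clone, the ORF would be expected to sit between att recombination sites, and M13 forward and reverse primer sites in the backbone are used to sequence across the insert.

The insert is about 1.9 kb and carries an E4G substitution relative to the reference protein. The ORF was deliberately cloned without a stop codon, so that recombination into a destination vector can place it in frame with a C-terminal epitope tag and a stop codon supplied by that vector. The plasmid has no stated mammalian promoter or expression elements, and the depositor notes that it should not be used directly for transfection. It serves instead as a source clone for transferring TESK1 into expression vectors. The depositor points to a companion set of four lentiviral destination vectors (pLX301 to pLX304), obtained separately, for expressing such ORFs in mammalian cells. The clone is distributed as part of a kit of similar ORF clones and is associated with a study in which kinase expression was examined for its ability to drive resistance to RAF inhibition through reactivation of the MAP kinase pathway.
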