Addgene plasmid #23830: pDONR223-TESK1
Depositing lab: William Hahn & David Root. Depositing organization: Dana-Farber Cancer Institute. Publication: COT drives resistance to RAF inhibition through MAP kinase pathway reactivation. Johannessen CM, Boehm JS, Kim SY, Thomas SR, Wardwell L, Johnson LA, Emery CM, Stransky N, Cogdill AP, Barretina J, Caponigro G, Hieronymus H, Murray RR, Salehi-Ashtiani K, Hill DE, Vidal M, Zhao JJ, Yang X, Alkan O, Kim S, Harris JL, Wilson CJ, Myer VE, Finan PM, Root DE, Roberts TM, Golub T, Flaherty KT, Dummer R, Weber BL, Sellers WR, Schlegel R, Wargo JA, Hahn WC, Garraway LA. Nature. 2010 Dec 16;468(7326):968-72. doi: 10.1038/nature09627 PubMed 21107320.
Backbone
  Vector backbone: pDONR223
  Backbone manufacturer: Invitrogen
  Backbone size w/o insert (bp): 5005
  Vector type: Gateway Donor vector
Growth in bacteria
  Bacterial resistance: Spectinomycin, 50 μg/mL
  Growth temperature: 37°C
  Growth strain: DH5alpha
  Copy number: High Copy
Gene/Insert
  Gene/Insert name: TESK1 (alt name: testis-specific kinase 1)
  Species: H. sapiens (human)
  Insert size (bp): 1881
  Mutation: E4G
  Entrez Gene: TESK1
  Cloning method: Gateway Cloning
  Sequencing primers: 5′ M13pUC-fwd; 3′ M13rev
Terms and licenses: Academic/Nonprofit Terms; Industry Terms: Not Available to Industry
Depositor comments: The ORF has no Stop codon. This design enables easy recombination into a destination vector to add an epitope tag of choice and Stop codon to the ORF. Do NOT use this plasmid directly for transfections. A set of 4 custom lentiviral vectors is available ( pLX301 (http://www.addgene.org/25895/) , pLX302 (http://www.addgene.org/25896/) , pLX303 (http://www.addgene.org/25897/) , pLX304 (http://www.addgene.org/25890/) ) to be used to express these ORFs in mammalian cells. These plasmids are not included in the kit and must be ordered separately.
How to cite: pDONR223-TESK1 was a gift from William Hahn & David Root (Addgene plasmid # 23830 ; http://n2t.net/addgene:23830 ; RRID:Addgene_23830)
